>Addgene plasmid #236267 | BtARR2 short | addgene full sequence | sequence record 472334 | Addgene NGS Result
GATAGCGGAACGGGAAGGCGACTGGAGTGCCATGTCCGGTTTTCAACAAACCATGCAAATGCTGAATGAG
GGCATCGTTCCCACTGCGATGCTGGTTGCCAACGATCAGATGGCGCTGGGCGCAATGCGCGCCATTACCG
AGTCCGGGCTGCGCGTTGGTGCGGATATCTCGGTAGTGGGATACGACGATACCGAAGACAGCTCATGTTA
TATCCCGCCGTTAACCACCATCAAACAGGATTTTCGCCTGCTGGGGCAAACCAGCGTGGACCGCTTGCTG
CAACTCTCTCAGGGCCAGGCGGTGAAGGGCAATCAGCTGTTGCCCGTCTCACTGGTGAAAAGAAAAACCA
CCCTGGCGCCCAATACGCAAACCGCCTCTCCCCGCGCGTTGGCCGATTCATTAATGCAGCTGGCACGACA
GGTTTCCCGACTGGAAAGCGGGCAGTGAGCGCAACGCAATTAATGTAAGTTAGCGCGAATTGATCTGGTT
TGACAGCTTATCATCGACTGCACGGTGCACCAATGCTTCTGGCGTCAGGCAGCCATCGGAAGCTGTGGTA
TGGCTGTGCAGGTCGTAAATCACTGCATAATTCGTGTCGCTCAAGGCGCACTCCCGTTCTGGATAATGTT
TTTTGCGCCGACATCATAACGGTTCTGGCAAATATTCTGAAATGAGCTGTTGACAATTAATCATCCGGCT
CGTATAATGTGTGGAATTGTGAGCGGATAACAATTTCACACAGGAAACAGCGCCGCTGAGAAAAAGCGAA
GCGGCACTGCTCTTTAACAATTTATCAGACAATCTGTGTGGGCACTCGACCGGAATTATCGATTAACTTT
ATTATTAAAAATTAAAGAGGTATATATTAATGTATCGATTAAATAAGGAGGAATAAACCATGGGCGACAA
AGGGACGCGGGTGTTCAAGAAGGCGAGCCCCAATGGAAAGCTCACCGTCTATCTGGGAAAGCGGGACTTT
GTGGACCACATCGACCTCGTGGAGCCCGTGGATGGAGTGGTTCTTGTGGATCCGGAGTATCTCAAGGAGA
GGAGAGTCTATGTGACGCTGACCTGCGCCTTCCGCTACGGCCGGGAGGACCTGGATGTCCTGGGCCTGAC
CTTTCGCAAGGACCTGTTTGTGGCCAACGTGCAGTCTTTCCCGCCGGCCCCTGAGGACAAGAAGCCCCTG
ACGCGGCTGCAGGAGCGCCTCATCAAGAAGCTGGGCGAGCATGCCTACCCTTTCACCTTTGAGATCCCTC
CGAACCTCCCATGCTCTGTGACTTTGCAGCCGGGACCTGAAGATACAGGGAAGGCCTGCGGTGTGGACTA
CGAAGTGAAAGCCTTCTGTGCGGAGAACCTGGAGGAGAAGATCCACAAGCGGAATTCTGTGCGCCTGGTC
ATCCGGAAGGTTCAGTATGCCCCAGAGAGGCCTGGCCCCCAGCCCACGGCCGAGACCACCAGGCAGTTCC
TCATGTCAGACAAGCCCTTGCATCTGGAGGCCTCCCTGGACAAGGAGATCTACTACCACGGAGAACCCAT
CAGTGTCAACGTCCATGTCACCAACAACACCAACAAGACGGTGAAGAAGATCAAGATCTCGGTGCGCCAG
TATGCAGACATCTGTCTGTTCAACACAGCCCAGTACAAGTGCCCTGTGGCCATGGAAGAGGCTGATGACA
CAGTGGCACCCAGCTCTACGTTCTGCAAGGTCTACACGCTGACCCCCTTCCTGGCCAACAATCGAGAGAA
GCGGGGCCTCGCCCTGGACGGGAAGCTCAAACACGAGGACACGAACCTGGCCTCCAGCACCCTGTTGAGG
GAAGGAGCCAACCGGGAGATCCTGGGCATCATTGTTTCCTACAAAGTGAAAGTGAAGCTGGTGGTGTCTC
GTGGCGGTGATGTGGCCGTGGAACTGCCTTTCACCCTAATGCACCCCAAGCCCAAAGAGGAACCCCCACA
CCGGGAAGTTCCAGAGCACGAGACGCCGGTAGATACCAATCTCATAGAACTTGACACCAACGATGACGAC
ATTGTGTTTGAGGACTTTGCCCGCCAGAGACTAAAAGGCATGAAGGATGACAAGGAGGAAGAGGAGGATG
GTACCGGCTCTCCGCGGCTCAACGACAGATAGACTGGGGCTGCCCTCCCTCCGGGCAGCTCCAGGTCCAC
TCTCATGCACTAGGATGCTTGTTCGTCTTCTTCCTGTCCTGGCTCCCCCTCCCCTTTGTTCTTCCAGTTT
CTACCAGGGGGAAGCTTGGCTGTTTTGGCGGATGAGAGAAGATTTTCAGCCTGATACAGATTAAATCAGA
ACGCAGAAGCGGTCTGATAAAACAGAATTTGCCTGGCGGCAGTAGCGCGGTGGTCCCACCTGACCCCATG
CCGAACTCAGAAGTGAAACGCCGTAGCGCCGATGGTAGTGTGGGGTCTCCCCATGCGAGAGTAGGGAACT
GCCAGGCATCAAATAAAACGAAAGGCTCAGTCGAAAGACTGGGCCTTTCGTTTTATCTGTTGTTTGTCGG
TGAACGCTCTCCTGAGTAGGACAAATCCGCCGGGAGCGGATTTGAACGTTGCGAAGCAACGGCCCGGAGG
GTGGCGGGCAGGACGCCCGCCATAAACTGCCAGGCATCAAATTAAGCAGAAGGCCATCCTGACGGATGGC
CTTTTTGCGTTTCTACAAACTCTTTTGTTTATTTTTCTAAATACATTCAAATATGTATCCGCTCATGAGA
CAATAACCCTGATAAATGCTTCAATAATATTGAAAAAGGAAGAGTATGAGTATTCAACATTTCCGTGTCG
CCCTTATTCCCTTTTTTGCGGCATTTTGCCTTCCTGTTTTTGCTCACCCAGAAACGCTGGTGAAAGTAAA
AGATGCTGAAGATCAGTTGGGTGCACGAGTGGGTTACATCGAACTGGATCTCAACAGCGGTAAGATCCTT
GAGAGTTTTCGCCCCGAAGAACGTTTTCCAATGATGAGCACTTTTAAAGTTCTGCTATGTGGCGCGGTAT
TATCCCGTGTTGACGCCGGGCAAGAGCAACTCGGTCGCCGCATACACTATTCTCAGAATGACTTGGTTGA
GTACTCACCAGTCACAGAAAAGCATCTTACGGATGGCATGACAGTAAGAGAATTATGCAGTGCTGCCATA
ACCATGAGTGATAACACTGCGGCCAACTTACTTCTGACAACGATCGGAGGACCGAAGGAGCTAACCGCTT
TTTTGCACAACATGGGGGATCATGTAACTCGCCTTGATCGTTGGGAACCGGAGCTGAATGAAGCCATACC
AAACGACGAGCGTGACACCACGATGCCTGTAGCAATGGCAACAACGTTGCGCAAACTATTAACTGGCGAA
CTACTTACTCTAGCTTCCCGGCAACAATTAATAGACTGGATGGAGGCGGATAAAGTTGCAGGACCACTTC
TGCGCTCGGCCCTTCCGGCTGGCTGGTTTATTGCTGATAAATCTGGAGCCGGTGAGCGTGGGTCTCGCGG
TATCATTGCAGCACTGGGGCCAGATGGTAAGCCCTCCCGTATCGTAGTTATCTACACGACGGGGAGTCAG
GCAACTATGGATGAACGAAATAGACAGATCGCTGAGATAGGTGCCTCACTGATTAAGCATTGGTAACTGT
CAGACCAAGTTTACTCATATATACTTTAGATTGATTTAAAACTTCATTTTTAATTTAAAAGGATCTAGGT
GAAGATCCTTTTTGATAATCTCATGACCAAAATCCCTTAACGTGAGTTTTCGTTCCACTGAGCGTCAGAC
CCCGTAGAAAAGATCAAAGGATCTTCTTGAGATCCTTTTTTTCTGCGCGTAATCTGCTGCTTGCAAACAA
AAAAACCACCGCTACCAGCGGTGGTTTGTTTGCCGGATCAAGAGCTACCAACTCTTTTTCCGAAGGTAAC
TGGCTTCAGCAGAGCGCAGATACCAAATACTGTCCTTCTAGTGTAGCCGTAGTTAGGCCACCACTTCAAG
AACTCTGTAGCACCGCCTACATACCTCGCTCTGCTAATCCTGTTACCAGTGGCTGCTGCCAGTGGCGATA
AGTCGTGTCTTACCGGGTTGGACTCAAGACGATAGTTACCGGATAAGGCGCAGCGGTCGGGCTGAACGGG
GGGTTCGTGCACACAGCCCAGCTTGGAGCGAACGACCTACACCGAACTGAGATACCTACAGCGTGAGCTA
TGAGAAAGCGCCACGCTTCCCGAAGGGAGAAAGGCGGACAGGTATCCGGTAAGCGGCAGGGTCGGAACAG
GAGAGCGCACGAGGGAGCTTCCAGGGGGAAACGCCTGGTATCTTTATAGTCCTGTCGGGTTTCGCCACCT
CTGACTTGAGCGTCGATTTTTGTGATGCTCGTCAGGGGGGCGGAGCCTATGGAAAAACGCCAGCAACGCG
GCCTTTTTACGGTTCCTGGCCTTTTGCTGGCCTTTTGCTCACATGTTCTTTCCTGCGTTATCCCCTGATT
CTGTGGATAACCGTATTACCGCCTTTGAGTGAGCTGATACCGCTCGCCGCAGCCGAACGACCGAGCGCAG
CGAGTCAGTGAGCGAGGAAGCGGAAGAGCGCCTGATGCGGTATTTTCTCCTTACGCATCTGTGCGGTATT
TCACACCGCATATGGTGCACTCTCAGTACAATCTGCTCTGATGCCGCATAGTTAAGCCAGTATACACTCC
GCTATCGCTACGTGACTGGGTCATGGCTGCGCCCCGACACCCGCCAACACCCGCTGACGCGCCCTGACGG
GCTTGTCTGCTCCCGGCATCCGCTTACAGACAAGCTGTGACCGTCTCCGGGAGCTGCATGTGTCAGAGGT
TTTCACCGTCATCACCGAAACGCGCGAGGCAGCAGATCAATTCGCGCGCGAAGGCGAAGCGGCATGCATT
TACGTTGACACCATCGAATGGTGCAAAACCTTTCGCGGTATGGCATGATAGCGCCCGGAAGAGAGTCAAT
TCAGGGTGGTGAATGTGAAACCAGTAACGTTATACGATGTCGCAGAGTATGCCGGTGTCTCTTATCAGAC
CGTTTCCCGCGTGGTGAACCAGGCCAGCCACGTTTCTGCGAAAACGCGGGAAAAAGTGGAAGCGGCGATG
GCGGAGCTGAATTACATTCCCAACCGCGTGGCACAACAACTGGCGGGCAAACAGTCGTTGCTGATTGGCG
TTGCCACCTCCAGTCTGGCCCTGCACGCGCCGTCGCAAATTGTCGCGGCGATTAAATCTCGCGCCGATCA
ACTGGGTGCCAGCGTGGTGGTGTCGATGGTAGAACGAAGCGGCGTCGAAGCCTGTAAAGCGGCGGTGCAC
AATCTTCTCGCGCAACGCGTCAGTGGGCTGATCATTAACTATCCGCTGGATGACCAGGATGCCATTGCTG
TGGAAGCTGCCTGCACTAATGTTCCGGCGTTATTTCTTGATGTCTCTGACCAGACACCCATCAACAGTAT
TATTTTCTCCCATGAAGACGGTACGCGACTGGGCGTGGAGCATCTGGTCGCATTGGGTCACCAGCAAATC
GCGCTGTTAGCGGGCCCATTAAGTTCTGTCTCGGCGCGTCTGCGTCTGGCTGGCTGGCATAAATATCTCA
CTCGCAATCAAATTCAGCC
Features (pLannotate 1.2.2; 17 found; start..end, strand, type, name):
    490..507     +  promoter       tet promoter (fragment): E. coli promoter for tetracycline efflux protein gene
    503..604     -  CDS            yciV (fragment): RNAAM_ECOLI - Also known as trpH From Escherichia coli (strain K12).
    680..709     +  promoter       trc promoter: strong E. coli promoter; hybrid between the trp and lac UV5 promoters
    717..733     +  protein_bind   lac operator: The lac repressor binds to the lac operator to inhibit transcription in E. coli. This inhibition can be relieved by adding lactose or isopropyl-β-D-thiogalactopyranoside (IPTG). lac repressor encoded by lacI
    750..819     +  misc_feature   rrnG antiterminator: antiterminator from the E. coli rrnG leader region (Berg et al., 1989)
    870..896     +  CDS            minicistron: synthetic cistron containing a ribosome binding site (Shine-Dalgarno sequence), for enhancing the bacterial expression of a downstream cistron (Schoner, 1997) This first cistron should terminate 3 bp upstream of the ATG for the second cistron.
    900..2129    +  CDS            ARRB1: ARRB1_BOVIN - Experimental evidence at protein level: Swiss-Prot protein existence level 1. Functions in regulating agonist-mediated G-protein coupled receptor (GPCR) signaling by mediating both receptor desensitization and resensitization processes. During homologous desensitization, beta- arrestins bind to the GPRK-phosphorylated receptor and sterically preclude its coupling to the cognate G-protein; the binding appears to require additional receptor determinants exposed only in the active receptor conformation. The beta-arrestins target many receptors for internalization by acting as endocy
   2341..2456    +  ncRNA          5S rRNA: Accession: RF00001 - 5S ribosomal RNA
   2460..2546    +  terminator     rrnB T1 terminator: Escherichia coli rrnB; transcription terminator T1 from the E. coli rrnB gene
   2638..2665    +  terminator     rrnB T2 terminator: transcription terminator T2 from the E. coli rrnB gene
   2684..2775    +  promoter       AmpR promoter: bla
   2776..3636    +  CDS            AmpR: β-lactamase; bla; confers resistance to ampicillin, carbenicillin, and related antibiotics
   3807..4395    +  rep_origin     ori: high-copy-number ColE1/pMB1/pBR322/pUC origin of replication
   4581..4721    -  misc_feature   bom: basis of mobility region from pBR322
   4823..4863    -  CDS            rop (fragment): Rop protein, which maintains plasmids at low copy number; rop
   4907..4984    +  promoter       lacIq promoter: lacI (mutant); In the lacIq allele, a single base change in the promoter boosts expression of the lacI gene about 10-fold.
   4985..448     +  CDS            lacI (across the origin): lac repressor; lacI; The lac repressor binds to the lac operator to inhibit transcription in E. coli. This inhibition can be relieved by adding lactose or isopropyl-β-D-thiogalactopyranoside (IPTG).
