[The description below was written by a language model from this plasmid's Addgene catalogue record and pLannotate feature annotations shown in this document.]
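Description:
BtARR2 short is a bacterial expression plasmid built on the pTrcHisB backbone for producing the short isoform of bovine (B. taurus) arrestin-2 in E. coli. It replicates from a high-copy ColE1/pMB1-type origin and is selected with ampicillin through the β-lactamase (AmpR) gene. The sequenced record of about 5.6 kb also retains the pBR322 bom region and only a fragment of rop.

The arrestin coding sequence was inserted between the NcoI and HindIII sites, which, according to the depositor, removes the vector's His tag so that the protein is made untagged. The catalogue lists the promoter as "lac", but the feature table shows the trc promoter, a strong trp/lac UV5 hybrid, followed by a lac operator. A lacI gene driven by the lacIq promoter on the same plasmid supplies repressor, so expression is held off until induced with IPTG or lactose. Between the operator and the insert lie the rrnG antiterminator and a short synthetic minicistron carrying a ribosome binding site, which ends just upstream of the arrestin start codon and enhances its translation. Transcription is stopped by the rrnB T1 and T2 terminators downstream of a 5S rRNA segment.

The gene annotations disagree. The catalogue links the insert to Entrez gene ARRB2, whereas the sequence annotation matches the open reading frame to bovine ARRB1 (β-arrestin-1), which fits the nomenclature in which arrestin-2 denotes β-arrestin-1. This protein regulates GPCR signalling by binding phosphorylated, active receptors and mediating their desensitization and internalization. The plasmid is intended for expressing untagged arrestin in E. coli for purification.
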