Addgene plasmid #236267: BtARR2 short
Purpose: Bacterial expression of bovine arrestin-2 short isoform
Depositing lab: Vsevolod Gurevich. Depositing organization: Vanderbilt University. Publication: Expression of Untagged Arrestins in E. coli and Their Purification. Vishnivetskiy SA, Zhan X, Gurevich VV. Curr Protoc. 2023 Sep;3(9):e832. doi: 10.1002/cpz1.832. PubMed 37671938.
Backbone
  Vector backbone: pTrcHisB
  Backbone manufacturer: ThermoFisher
  Backbone size w/o insert (bp): 4400
  Vector type: Bacterial Expression
Growth in bacteria
  Bacterial resistance: Ampicillin, 100 μg/mL
  Growth temperature: 30°C
  Growth strain: DH5alpha
  Copy number: High Copy
Gene/Insert
  Gene/Insert name: arrestin-2 (alt name: clone esb2)
  Species: B. taurus (bovine)
  Mutation: short isoform
  Entrez Gene: ARRB2
  Promoter: lac
  Cloning method: Restriction Enzyme; 5′ cloning site NcoI (unknown if destroyed); 3′ cloning site HindIII (unknown if destroyed)
  Sequencing primers: 5′ M13_pUC_rev_primer
Terms and licenses: Academic/Nonprofit Terms; Industry Terms: Not Available to Industry
Depositor comments: The arrestin coding sequence was cloned into the pTrcHisB vector between NcoI and HindIII sites, removing the His tag.
How to cite: BtARR2 short was a gift from Vsevolod Gurevich (Addgene plasmid # 236267 ; http://n2t.net/addgene:236267 ; RRID:Addgene_236267)
